Addgene plasmid #70791: pFOSGE_COF1D03
Purpose: Gateway entry clone
Depositing lab: Alexander Stark. Depositing organization: Research Institute of Molecular Pathology (IMP). Publication: Transcriptional regulators form diverse groups with context-dependent regulatory functions. Stampfel G, Kazmar T, Frank O, Wienerroither S, Reiter F, Stark A. Nature. 2015 Nov 9. doi: 10.1038/nature15545. PubMed 26550828.
Backbone
  Vector backbone: pDONR221
  Backbone manufacturer: Invitrogen
  Backbone size w/o insert (bp): 4762
  Vector type: Gateway entry vector
Growth in bacteria
  Bacterial resistance: Kanamycin, 50 μg/mL
  Growth temperature: 37°C
  Growth strain: DH5alpha
  Copy number: High Copy
Gene/Insert
  Gene/Insert name: CG7768 (alt names: FBgn0036415; CG7768, FBtr0075737)
  Species: D. melanogaster (fly)
  Insert size (bp): 492
  Entrez Gene: CG7768 (a.k.a. Dmel\CG7768)
  Cloning method: Gateway Cloning
  Sequencing primers: 5′ M13-F20; 3′ M13R
Terms and licenses: Academic/Nonprofit Terms; Industry Terms: Not Available to Industry
How to cite: pFOSGE_COF1D03 was a gift from Alexander Stark (Addgene plasmid # 70791 ; http://n2t.net/addgene:70791 ; RRID:Addgene_70791)
