[The description below was written by a language model from this plasmid's Addgene catalogue record.]
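Description:
pFOSGE_COF1D03 is a Gateway entry clone built on the commercial pDONR221 donor backbone (listed as 4762 bp without insert) and carrying the Drosophila melanogaster gene CG7768 (FBgn0036415, transcript FBtr0075737) as a 492 bp insert. It is a bacterial cloning plasmid rather than an expression vector. It is maintained at high copy number in E. coli and selected with kanamycin. The insert was introduced by Gateway recombination, which in a pDONR-type backbone normally replaces the donor cassette and leaves the cloned fragment flanked by attL recombination sites. No feature table accompanies the record, however, so the exact sites, junctions, and the presence or absence of start and stop codons cannot be confirmed. M13 forward and reverse priming sites on either side of the insert are listed for sequence verification.

As an entry clone, the plasmid has no promoter recorded for driving CG7768, and no tags or reporters are listed. Its role is to act as a sequence-verified source from which the insert can be shuttled by LR recombination into destination vectors that supply the promoter, fusion partners, and host-specific elements. The associated publication concerns the context-dependent regulatory functions of transcriptional regulators, which suggests that this clone belongs to a larger collection of fly factor clones prepared for transfer into assay vectors. The record itself states the purpose only as "Gateway entry clone" and does not describe the function of CG7768 or the downstream destination constructs.
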