>Addgene plasmid #70791 | pFOSGE_COF1D03 | depositor partial sequence | sequence record 126733 | insert
ATGTCGTTGCCACGCGTTTACTTCGATATAGCCGCAGGAGGTGAGAAGTTAGGTAGAATTGTGATGGAAC
TACGTTCGGATGTGGTGCCCAAGACGGCGGAGAATTTCCGGGCCCTCTGCACCGGAGAGAAGGGGTACGG
CTACAAGGGATCACCATTCCACCGCGTCATCCCGAATTTCATGTGTCAGGGCGGTGATTTCACTAATCAA
AACGGAACTGGAGGACGCTCCATTTATGGAAACAAGTTTCCCGATGAGAATTTCGAGCTAAAGCATACCG
GAGCTGGTGTACTTTCGATGGCCAATGCTGGGGCCAATACCAATGGATCTCAGTTTTTCATTTGCACCGG
GAAAACCACATGGCTGGATAATAAGCATGTCGTGTTCGGCAAGGTCGTTGAGGGAATGGATATCGTCCAG
AAGGTAGAATCTTACGGTTCACAAGATGGGAAGACCAGCAAGAAAGTAATTATCGAAGACTGCGGAGCCC
TC
