>Addgene plasmid #70791 | pFOSGE_COF1D03 | addgene partial sequence | sequence record 130820 | M13-F20 5'-TGTAAAACGACGGCCAGT-3'
TGATTTTATTTTGACTGATAGTGACCTGTTCGTTGCAACAAATTGATGAGCAATGCTTTTTTATAATGCC
AACTTTGTACAAAAAAGCAGGCTTCATGTCGTTGCCACGCGTTTACTTCGATATAGCCGCAGGAGGTGAG
AAGTTAGGTAGAATTGTGATGGAACTACGTTCGGATGTGGTGCCCAAGACGGCGGAGAATTTCCGGGCCC
TCTGCACCGGAGAGAAGGGGTACGGCTACAAGGGATCACCATTCCACCGCGTCATCCCGAATTTCATGTG
TCAGGGCGGTGATTTCACTAATCAAAACGGAACTGGAGGACGCTCCATTTATGGAAACAAGTTTCCCGAT
GAGAATTTCGAGCTAAAGCATACCGGAGCTGGTGTACTTTCGATGGCCAATGCTGGGGCCAATACCAATG
GATCTCAGTTTTTCATTTGCACCGGGAAAACCACATGGCTGGATAATAAGCATGTCGTGTTCGGCAAGGT
CGTTGAGGGAATGGATATCGTCCAGAAGGTAGAATCTTACGGTTCACAAGATGGGAAGACCAGCAAGAAA
GTAATTATCGAAGACTGCGGAGCCCTCGACCCAGCTTTCTTGTACAAAGTTGGCATTATAAGAAAGCATT
GCTTATCAATTTGTTGCAACGAACAGGTCACTATCAGTCAAAATAAAATCATTATTTGCCATCCAGCTGA
TATCCCCTATAGTGAGTCGTATTACATGGTCATAGCTGTTTCCTGGCAGCTCTGGCCCGTGTCTCAAAAT
CTCTGATGTTACATTGCACAAGATAAAAATATATCATCATGAACAATAAAACTGTCTGCTTACATAAACA
GTAATACAAGGGG
