>Addgene plasmid #70791 | pFOSGE_COF1D03 | addgene partial sequence | sequence record 130822 | M13-Rev 5'-CAGGAAACAGCTATGACC-3'
TCAGCTGGATGGCAAATAATGATTTTATTTTGACTGATAGTGACCTGTTCGTTGCAACAAATTGATAAGC
AATGCTTTCTTATAATGCCAACTTTGTACAAGAAAGCTGGGTCGAGGGCTCCGCAGTCTTCGATAATTAC
TTTCTTGCTGGTCTTCCCATCTTGTGAACCGTAAGATTCTACCTTCTGGACGATATCCATTCCCTCAACG
ACCTTGCCGAACACGACATGCTTATTATCCAGCCATGTGGTTTTCCCGGTGCAAATGAAAAACTGAGATC
CATTGGTATTGGCCCCAGCATTGGCCATCGAAAGTACACCAGCTCCGGTATGCTTTAGCTCGAAATTCTC
ATCGGGAAACTTGTTTCCATAAATGGAGCGTCCTCCAGTTCCGTTTTGATTAGTGAAATCACCGCCCTGA
CACATGAAATTCGGGATGACGCGGTGGAATGGTGATCCCTTGTAGCCGTACCCCTTCTCTCCGGTGCAGA
GGGCCCGGAAATTCTCCGCCGTCTTGGGCACCACATCCGAACGTAGTTCCATCACAATTCTACCTAACTT
CTCACCTCCTGCGGCTATATCGAAGTAAACGCGTGGCAACGACATGAAGCCTGCTTTTTTGTACAAAGTT
GGCATTATAAAAAAGCATTGCTCATCAATTTGTTGCAACGAACAGGTCACTATCAGTCAAAATAAAATCA
TTATTTGGGGTCCGAGCTTAAGACTGGCCGTCGTTTTACAACGTCGTGACTGGGAAAACATCC
